>Addgene plasmid #181782 | pShHELIX_sgRNA_entry (CJT32) | addgene full sequence | sequence record 354808 | Addgene NGS Result
TATTTGTTTATTTTTCTAAATACATTCAAATATGTATCCGCTCATGAGACAATAACCCTGATAAATGCTT
CAATAATATTGAAAAAGGAAGAGTATGAGTATTCAACATTTCCGTGTCGCCCTTATTCCCTTTTTTGCGG
CATTTTGCCTTCCTGTTTTTGCTCACCCAGAAACGCTGGTGAAAGTAAAAGATGCTGAAGATCAGTTGGG
TGCACGAGTGGGTTACATCGAACTGGATCTCAACAGCGGTAAGATCCTTGAGAGTTTTCGCCCCGAAGAA
CGTTTTCCAATGATGAGCACTTTTAAAGTTCTGCTATGTGGCGCGGTATTATCCCGTATTGACGCCGGGC
AAGAGCAACTCGGTCGCCGCATACACTATTCTCAGAATGACTTGGTTGAGTACTCACCAGTCACAGAAAA
GCATCTTACGGATGGCATGACAGTAAGAGAATTATGCAGTGCTGCCATAACCATGAGTGATAACACTGCG
GCCAACTTACTTCTGACAACGATCGGAGGACCGAAGGAGCTAACCGCTTTTTTGCACAACATGGGGGATC
ATGTAACTCGCCTTGATCGTTGGGAACCGGAGCTGAATGAAGCCATACCAAACGACGAGCGTGACACCAC
GATGCCTGTAGCAATGGCAACAACGTTGCGCAAACTATTAACTGGCGAACTACTTACTCTAGCTTCCCGG
CAACAATTAATAGACTGGATGGAGGCGGATAAAGTTGCAGGACCACTTCTGCGCTCGGCCCTTCCGGCTG
GCTGGTTTATTGCTGATAAATCTGGAGCCGGTGAGCGTGGGTCTCGCGGTATCATTGCAGCACTGGGGCC
AGATGGTAAGCCCTCCCGTATCGTAGTTATCTACACGACGGGGAGTCAGGCAACTATGGATGAACGAAAT
AGACAGATCGCTGAGATAGGTGCCTCACTGATTAAGCATTGGTAACTGTCAGACCAAGTTTACTCATATA
TACTTTAGATTGATTTAAAACTTCATTTTTAATTTAAAAGGATCTAGGTGAAGATCCTTTTTGATAATCT
CATGACCAAAATCCCTTAACGTGAGTTTTCGTTCCACTGAGCGTCAGACCCCGTAGAAAAGATCAAAGGA
TCTTCTTGAGATCCTTTTTTTCTGCGCGTAATCTGCTGCTTGCAAACAAAAAAACCACCGCTACCAGCGG
TGGTTTGTTTGCCGGATCAAGAGCTACCAACTCTTTTTCCGAAGGTAACTGGCTTCAGCAGAGCGCAGAT
ACCAAATACTGTTCTTCTAGTGTAGCCGTAGTTAGGCCACCACTTCAAGAACTCTGTAGCACCGCCTACA
TACCTCGCTCTGCTAATCCTGTTACCAGTGGCTGCTGCCAGTGGCGATAAGTCGTGTCTTACCGGGTTGG
ACTCAAGACGATAGTTACCGGATAAGGCGCAGCGGTCGGGCTGAACGGGGGGTTCGTGCACACAGCCCAG
CTTGGAGCGAACGACCTACACCGAACTGAGATACCTACAGCGTGAGCTATGAGAAAGCGCCACGCTTCCC
GAAGGGAGAAAGGCGGACAGGTATCCGGTAAGCGGCAGGGTCGGAACAGGAGAGCGCACGAGGGAGCTTC
CAGGGGGAAACGCCTGGTATCTTTATAGTCCTGTCGGGTTTCGCCACCTCTGACTTGAGCGTCGATTTTT
GTGATGCTCGTCAGGGGGGCGGAGCCTATGGAAAAACGCCAGCAACGCGGCCTTTTTACGGTTCCTGGCC
TTTTGCTGGCCTTTTGCTCAACGCCAAGCTCCAAAACGATCTCAAGAAGATCATCTTATTAATTTTACAC
TTTATGCTTCCGGCTCGTATGTTGAAAGAGGAGAAAGGATCTATGGGCAGCGATTTAACATACGCATATC
TAGTAGGCCTGTTTGAGGGTGATGGTTATTTTTCCATTACGAAAAAAGGTAAATACCTTACCTATGAGCT
GGGGATCGAGCTGAGCATCAAGGACGTGCAGCTGATCTATAAAATCAAGAAGATTCTGGGCATCGGCATT
GTAAGCTTCCGTAAACGCAATGAAATTGAGATGGTGGCGCTGCGCATTCGCGATAAGAACCACCTGAAAA
GCAAAATTTTGCCAATCTTCGAGAAATACCCGATGTTTTCTAACAAACAATACGACTATCTGCGTTTCCG
CAACGCTTTGCTGAGCGGTATTATCTCCCTGGAAGATCTGCCGGATTACACGCGTTCTGATGAACCGCTG
AACAGCATTGAGAGCATCATTAACACCAGCTATTTCAGTGCGTGGCTGGTTGGTTTTATCGAGGCTGAAG
GCTGCTTTTCCGTGTACAAGTTAAACAAGGATGACGACTACTTGATCGCGAGCTTCGACATTGCGCAACG
TGACGGCGACATCCTCATCTCGGCCATTCGTAAGTACTTGTCATTCACCACTAAAGTTTACTTAGATAAA
ACCAATTGTAGCAAGTTGAAGGTCACCTCTGTTCGTTCCGTGGAAAACATTATCAAATTCCTGCAAAACG
CACCGGTTAAATTGTTGGGTAATATGAAACTGCAGTATAAGCTGTGGCTGAAGCAGCTGAGAAAGATTTC
TCGTTACAGCGAAAAGATCAAGATCCCGAGCAATTATAGCGGCAGCGAGACTCCCGGGACCTCAGAGTCC
GCCACACCCGAAAGTGGGAGCAACAGTCAGCAAAATCCTGATTTAGCTGTTCATCCCTTGGCAATTCCTA
TGGAAGGCTTACTAGGAGAAAGTGCTACAACTCTTGAGAAGAATGTAATTGCCACACAACTCTCAGAGGA
AGCCCAAGTAAAGCTAGAGGTAATCCAAAGTTTACTGGAACCCTGCGATCGCACAACTTATGGGCAAAAG
TTGCGGGAAGCAGCAGAGAAACTAAATGTATCGTTGCGAACGGTACAAAGGTTGGTGAAAAACTGGGAAC
AAGATGGCTTAGTCGGACTCACTCAAACAAGTAGGGCTGATAAAGGAAAACACCGCATTGGTGAGTTTTG
GGAAAACTTCATTACCAAAACCTACAAGGAGGGTAACAAGGGAAGTAAACGTATGACCCCTAAACAAGTT
GCTCTCAGAGTCGAGGCTAAAGCCCGTGAATTAAAAGACTCTAAGCCGCCCAATTACAAAACCGTGTTAC
GGGTATTAGCACCCATTTTGGAAAAGCAACAAAAAGCCAAGAGTATCCGCAGTCCTGGTTGGAGAGGAAC
TACGCTTTCGGTTAAAACCCGTGAAGGAAAAGATTTATCGGTTGATTACAGTAACCATGTTTGGCAATGT
GACCATACCCGCGTGGATGTGTTGCTGGTAGATCAACATGGTGAAATTTTAAGTCGTCCCTGGCTAACAA
CAGTAATTGATACTTACTCTCGTTGCATTATGGGTATCAACTTGGGCTTTGATGCACCCAGTTCTGGGGT
AGTAGCATTAGCGTTACGCCATGCAATTCTACCAAAGCGTTACGGTTCCGAGTACAAACTGCATTGTGAG
TGGGGAACCTATGGAAAACCAGAACATTTTTATACTGATGGCGGTAAAGACTTTCGCTCTAACCACTTGA
GTCAGATTGGGGCGCAATTGGGATTTGTCTGTCATTTACGCGATCGCCCTTCTGAAGGTGGAGTAGTAGA
ACGTCCCTTCAAAACATTAAATGACCAACTATTTTCAACGCTTCCTGGGTACACCGGATCTAATGTGCAG
GAACGCCCAGAAGATGCAGAGAAGGACGCAAGACTTACTTTGCGAGAACTAGAACAGTTACTTGTGCGTT
ACATCGTAGATCGTTACAACCAAAGTATTGATGCGCGGATGGGCGACCAAACGCGCTTTGAGCGTTGGGA
AGCAGGATTGCCTACAGTGCCAGTACCAATACCAGAACGAGATTTGGATATTTGTTTAATGAAGCAGTCA
CGGCGCACTGTGCAAAGAGGTGGTTGTTTGCAGTTTCAGAATTTAATGTATCGGGGGGAATATTTGGCAG
GTTATGCCGGAGAAACTGTCAACTTAAGGTTTGACCCCAGAGACATTACAACAATTTTGGTTTATCGCCA
GGAAAACAATCAGGAAGTATTTCTGACTCGCGCTCACGCTCAAGGTTTGGAGACAGAGCAACTGGCATTA
GATGAGGCTGAGGCAGCAAGTCGCAGACTCCGTACCGCAGGGAAAACTATCAGTAACCAATCATTATTGC
AAGAAGTTGTTGACCGCGATGCTCTTGTCGCTACCAAGAAAAGCCGTAAGGAGCGTCAAAAATTGGAACA
GACTGTTTTGCGATCTGCTGCTGTTGATGAAAGTAATAGAGAATCCTTGCCTTCTCAAATAGTTGAACCA
GATGAAGTGGAATCTACAGAAACGGTTCACTCTCAATACGAAGACATTGAGGTGTGGGACTATGAACAAC
TTCGTGAAGAATATGGGTTTTAAACAATGACAGAAGCTCAGGCGATCGCCAAGCAGTTGGGTGGGGTAAA
ACCGGATGATGAGTGGTTACAAGCTGAAATTGCTCGTCTCAAGGGTAAGAGCATTGTGCCTTTACAGCAG
GTAAAAACTCTCCATGATTGGTTAGATGGCAAGCGCAAGGCAAGAAAATCTTGCCGAGTAGTTGGGGAAT
CGAGAACTGGCAAGACAGTTGCTTGTGATGCCTACAGATACAGGCACAAACCTCAGCAGGAAGCTGGACG
ACCTCCAACTGTGCCTGTCGTTTATATTCGACCTCACCAAAAATGTGGCCCCAAGGATTTGTTTAAAAAG
ATTACTGAGTACCTCAAGTATCGGGTAACAAAAGGGACTGTATCTGATTTTCGAGATAGGACGATAGAAG
TACTCAAGGGTTGTGGCGTAGAGATGCTAATTATTGATGAAGCTGACCGTCTCAAGCCTGAAACTTTTGC
TGATGTGCGAGATATTGCCGAAGATTTAGGAATTGCTGTGGTACTGGTAGGAACAGACCGTTTGGATGCG
GTAATTAAGCGGGATGAGCAGGTTCTCGAACGCTTTCGGGCGCATCTTCGCTTTGGTAAATTGTCGGGAG
AGGATTTTAAGAACACCGTAGAAATGTGGGAACAAATGGTTTTGAAACTGCCAGTATCTTCTAATCTAAA
GAGCAAGGAGATGCTACGGATTCTCACGTCAGCAACTGAAGGCTACATTGGTCGCCTTGATGAGATTCTT
AGGGAAGCTGCAATTCGTTCCTTATCAAGAGGATTGAAGAAGATTGACAAGGCTGTTTTACAGGAAGTAG
CTAAGGAGTACAAATGATAGAAGCACCAGATGTTAAACCTTGGCTATTCTTGATTAAACCCTATGAAGGG
GAAAGCCTGAGCCACTTTCTTGGCAGGTTCAGACGTGCCAACCATTTATCCGCAAGTGGATTGGGTACTT
TGGCAGGAATTGGTGCTATAGTGGCACGTTGGGAAAGATTTCATTTTAATCCTCGCCCTAGTCAGCAAGA
ATTGGAAGCGATCGCATCTGTAGTAGAAGTGGATGCTCAAAGGTTAGCCCAGATGTTACCGCCTGCTGGA
GTGGGAATGCAGCATGAGCCAATTCGCTTGTGTGGGGCTTGTTATGCCGAGTCGCCTTGTCACCGAATTG
AATGGCAGTACAAGTCGGTGTGGAAGTGCGATCGCCATCAACTCAAGATTTTAGCAAAGTGTCCAAACTG
TCAAGCACCTTTTAAAATGCCTGCGCTGTGGGAGGATGGGTGCTGTCACAGATGTAGGATGCCGTTTGCA
GAAATGGCAAAGCTACAGAAGGTTTGATGATAAAACCAGAAAAAGGTGTGAAATTAACTAAGTCCCTGAA
TTGATCTGGTTGTCCAAAAAATTTGTGCGATCGCATGGCAAGATTATTCCTACTATTGATGTGGCGTGAG
TCGGATAACTTGCTCTAATGGGATCCCGGTTAATACCAATAGATCAGATATGAGTAATAAACATTACGAC
CTTTACCTGTGGTATTCACTGTTGGCACGACAACACCTTTATCGCGCCAATACTGTAGCTGACGACGCGA
ACAATTAGTGATTTGAGCCGCTTCTGTGCTTGTGTAGAATTTTCCTTCCATAGAAATCATCCTACAGAAG
TAGTTTTTTAAATTTACATTTTTTAAAAGCACATTATGTATTCATGTGATATTATTTTTTTATGAGTCAA
ATAACTATTCAAGCTCGACTTATTTCCTTTGAATCAAACCGCCAACAACTCTGGAAGTTGATGGCAGATT
TAAACACGCCGTTAATTAACGAACTGCTTTGCCAGTTAGGTCAACACCCCGACTTCGAGAAGTGGCAACA
AAAGGGTAAACTCCCGTCTACCGTTGTGAGCCAGTTATGTCAACCTCTCAAAACTGACCCTCGCTTTGCA
GGTCAGCCCAGCCGTTTATATATGTCGGCAATTCATATTGTGGACTACATCTACAAGTCCTGGCTGGCTA
TACAGAAACGGCTTCAACAGCAGCTAGATGGAAAGACGCGCTGGCTAGAAATGCTCAATAGCGATGCTGA
ATTAGTAGAACTTAGTGGTGACACTTTAGAGGCTATTCGTGTCAAAGCTGCTGAAATTTTGGCAATAGCT
ATGCCAGCATCTGAGTCAGATAGCGCTTCACCTAAAGGGAAAAAAGGTAAAAAGGAGAAAAAACCCTCAT
CTTCTAGCCCTAAGCGTAGTTTATCCAAGACATTATTTGACGCTTACCAAGAAACGGAAGATATCAAGAG
CCGTAGCGCCATCAGCTACCTGTTAAAAAATGGCTGCAAACTTACTGACAAAGAAGAAGATTCAGAAAAA
TTTGCTAAACGTCGTCGTCAAGTTGAAATCCAAATTCAAAGGCTTACCGAAAAGTTAATAAGTCGGATGC
CTAAAGGTCGAGATTTGACCAATGCTAAATGGTTGGAGACACTCTTGACTGCTACAACCACTGTTGCTGA
AGACAACGCCCAAGCCAAACGCTGGCAGGATATTCTGTTAACTCGATCAAGTTCTCTCCCATTCCCCCTT
GTTTTTGAAACCAACGAGGATATGGTTTGGTCAAAGAATCAAAAGGGTAGGCTGTGTGTTCACTTCAATG
GCTTAAGCGATTTAATTTTTGAGGTGTACTGCGGCAATCGTCAACTTCACTGGTTTCAACGCTTCCTAGA
AGACCAACAGACTAAACGCAAAAGCAAAAATCAGCATTCTAGCGGCTTGTTCACACTCAGAAATGGTCAT
CTAGTTTGGCTTGAAGGTGAGGGTAAAGGGGAACCTTGGAATCTTCACCACTTGACCCTTTACTGCTGTG
TTGACAATCGCTTGTGGACAGAGGAGGGAACAGAAATCGTTCGCCAAGAGAAAGCAGATGAAATTACTAA
ATTCATCACAAACATGAAGAAGAAAAGCGATCTAAGCGATACACAGCAAGCTTTGATTCAACGTAAACAA
TCAACACTTACTCGAATAAACAATTCCTTTGAGCGTCCTAGCCAACCCCTTTATCAAGGTCAATCACACA
TTTTGGTTGGAGTAAGCCTGGGACTAGAAAAACCTGCCACAGTAGCAGTAGTAGATGCGATCGCCAACAA
AGTCTTGGCTTACCGGAGTATTAAACAATTACTTGGCGACAATTACGAACTGCTAAATCGCCAGAGACGA
CAACAGCAGTACCTATCTCACGAACGCCACAAAGCACAAAAAAACTTCTCTCCCAATCAATTTGGAGCAT
CTGAGTTAGGGCAACATATAGACAGATTATTAGCTAAAGCAATTGTAGCGTTAGCGAGAACCTACAAAGC
TGGCAGTATTGTCTTGCCCAAGTTAGGGGATATGCGGGAGGTTGTCCAAAGTGAAATTCAAGCTATAGCA
GAACAAAAATTTCCCGGTTATATTGAAGGTCAGCAAAAATATGCCAAACAGTACCGGGTTAATGTTCATC
GGTGGAGCTACGGCAGATTAATTCAAAGCATTCAAAGTAAAGCAGCTCAAACAGGAATTGTGATTGAGGA
GGGAAAACAACCTATTCGAGGTAGTCCCCACGACAAAGCAAAGGAATTAGCACTTTCTGCTTACAATCTC
CGCCTAACTAGGCGAAGTTAAGTAAGGATCTCCAGGCATCAAATAAAACGAAAGGCTCAGTCGAAAGACT
GGGCCTTTCGTTTTATCTGTTGTTTGTCGGTGAACGCTCTCTACTAGAGAGACCCTGACAGCTAGCTCAG
TCCTAGGTATAATGCTAGCATATTAATAGCGCCGCAATTCATGCTGCTTGCAGCCTCTGAATTTTGTTAA
ATGAGGGTTAGTTTGACTGTATAAATACAGTCTTGCTTTCTGACCCTGGTAGCTGCTCACCCTGATGCTG
CTGTCAATAGACAGGATAGGTGCGCTCCCAGCAATAAGGGCGCGGATGTACTGCTGTAGTGGCTACTGAA
TCACCCCCGATCAAGGGGGAACCCTAAATGGGTTGAAAGGAAGAGCGAGATCTCGAGCTCTTCGGCTCAC
CTTCGGGTGGGCCTTTCTGCGCAGGTGGCACTTTTCGGGGAAATGTGCGCGGAACCCC
Features (pLannotate 1.2.2; 9 found; start..end, strand, type, name):
     95..955     +  CDS            AmpR: β-lactamase; bla; confers resistance to ampicillin, carbenicillin, and related antibiotics
   1126..1714    +  rep_origin     ori: high-copy-number ColE1/pMB1/pBR322/pUC origin of replication
   1814..1844    +  promoter       lac promoter: promoter for the E. coli lac operon
   1872..2627    +  CDS            I-AniI (fragment): ANI1_EMEND - Experimental evidence at protein level: Swiss-Prot protein existence level 1. Mitochondrial DNA endonuclease and mRNA maturase involved in intron homing and required for splicing of the cytochrome b (cobA) gene intron, containing its own coding sequence. The protein stimulates the intrinsic ribozyme activity of the intron through binding to and stabilizing specific secondary and tertiary structure elements in the RNA. As an endonuclease it introduces a specific double-strand break at the junction of the two exons the cobA gene and thus mediates the insertion of an intron, containi
   2627..2675    +  CDS            ABE(7.10) (fragment): adenine base editor comprising wild-type E. coli TadA fused to the evolved TadA*(7.10) mutant (Gaudelli et al., 2017)
   8090..8161    +  terminator     rrnB T1 terminator: transcription terminator T1 from the E. coli rrnB gene
   8176..8209    +  promoter       J23119 promoter: bacterial promoter (Registry of Standard Biological Parts BBa J23119)
   8464..8491    +  terminator     T7Te terminator: phage T7 early transcription terminator
   8518..94      +  promoter       AmpR promoter (across the origin): bla
