[The description below was written by a language model from this plasmid's Addgene catalogue record and pLannotate feature annotations shown in this document.]
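Description:
pShHELIX_sgRNA_entry (CJT32) is a high-copy bacterial expression plasmid built on a pUC19 backbone. It is maintained through the ColE1/pUC-type origin and selected with ampicillin via the β-lactamase gene and its native promoter. It encodes the protein components of ShHELIX, an engineered type V-K CRISPR-associated transposase system, together with an empty guide RNA cassette that the user fills with a spacer of choice.

The record lists four synthetic coding sequences: nAniI-ShTnsB, ShTnsC, ShTniQ and ShCas12k. A lac promoter lies directly upstream of the I-AniI homing endonuclease coding sequence. This is the nicking variant (K227M, F80K, L232K) fused to the transposase subunit ShTnsB. The short stretch the annotation software labels as an ABE(7.10) fragment sits immediately after I-AniI. It most likely reflects a shared peptide linker joining the two fusion partners rather than any base-editor content. The automated table leaves the long region from there to the rrnB T1 terminator unannotated. By position this region presumably carries ShTnsB and the remaining Sh genes named in the catalogue entry, though the table does not confirm their order or arrangement.

Downstream of rrnB T1, the constitutive J23119 promoter drives the sgRNA cassette, which ends at the T7Te terminator. According to the record, this cassette carries SapI sites so that new spacers can be inserted by Golden Gate assembly.

The plasmid serves as an entry vector for programming RNA-guided DNA insertion in bacteria. The associated publication title indicates that these engineered transposases are aimed at precise cut-and-paste insertion. The transposon donor is not described in this record and is presumably supplied separately.
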