Addgene plasmid #181782: pShHELIX_sgRNA_entry (CJT32)
Purpose: Expresses ShHELIX containing a nicking I-AniI fusion to ShTnsB. New sgRNA spacer sequences can be added using Golden Gate assembly (via SapI sites).
Depositing lab: Benjamin Kleinstiver. Depositing organization: Massachusetts General Hospital. Publication: Precise cut-and-paste DNA insertion using engineered type V-K CRISPR-associated transposases. Tou CJ, Orr B, Kleinstiver BP. Nat Biotechnol. 2023 Jan 2. doi: 10.1038/s41587-022-01574-x. PubMed 36593413.
Backbone
  Vector backbone: pUC19
  Vector type: Bacterial Expression
Growth in bacteria
  Bacterial resistance: Ampicillin, 100 μg/mL
  Growth temperature: 37°C
  Growth strain: DH5alpha
  Copy number: High Copy
Gene/Insert
  Gene/Insert name: nAniI-ShTnsB, ShTnsC, ShTniQ, ShCas12k
  Species: Synthetic
  Mutation: nAniI = K227M, F80K, L232K
  Promoter: Lac and J23119
  Cloning method: Gibson Cloning
  Sequencing primers: 5′ ACGCCAAGCTCCAAAACGATCTCA; 3′ gctagcattatacctaggactgagc
Terms and licenses: Academic/Nonprofit Terms; Industry Terms: Not Available to Industry
Depositor comments: Please visit https://www.biorxiv.org/content/10.1101/2022.01.07.475005v1 for bioRxiv preprint.
How to cite: pShHELIX_sgRNA_entry (CJT32) was a gift from Benjamin Kleinstiver (Addgene plasmid # 181782 ; http://n2t.net/addgene:181782 ; RRID:Addgene_181782)
